LOCUS       Exported 6283 bp ds-DNA circular SYN 12-MAY-2021
DEFINITION  Expresses GFP from the Gfa2 promoter. This plasmid is a new version
            of Plasmid 22672 and includes a stop codon in the myrEGFP insert..
ACCESSION   .
VERSION     .
KEYWORDS    pGFAP::MyrGFP_v2
SOURCE      synthetic DNA construct
  ORGANISM  synthetic DNA construct
REFERENCE   1 (bases 1 to 6283)
  AUTHORS   Nam HS, Benezra R
  TITLE     High levels of Id1 expression define B1 type adult neural stem
            cells.
  JOURNAL   Cell Stem Cell. 2009 Nov 6. 5(5):515-26.
  PUBMED    19896442
REFERENCE   2 (bases 1 to 6283)
  AUTHORS   .
  TITLE     Direct Submission
  JOURNAL   Exported May 12, 2021 from SnapGene Server 1.1.58
            http://www.snapgene.com
FEATURES             Location/Qualifiers
     source          1..6283
                     /organism="synthetic DNA construct"
                     /mol_type="other DNA"
     rep_origin      1..589
                     /direction=RIGHT
                     /label=ori
                     /note="high-copy-number ColE1/pMB1/pBR322/pUC origin of
                     replication"
     primer_bind     490..509
                     /label=pBR322ori-F
                     /note="pBR322 origin, forward primer"
     primer_bind     743..760
                     /label=L4440
                     /note="L4440 vector, forward primer"
     protein_bind    877..898
                     /label=CAP binding site
                     /bound_moiety="E. coli catabolite activator protein"
                     /note="CAP binding activates transcription in the presence
                     of cAMP."
     promoter        913..943
                     /label=lac promoter
                     /note="promoter for the E. coli lac operon"
     protein_bind    951..967
                     /label=lac operator
                     /bound_moiety="lac repressor encoded by lacI"
                     /note="The lac repressor binds to the lac operator to
                     inhibit transcription in E. coli. This inhibition can be
                     relieved by adding lactose or
                     isopropyl-beta-D-thiogalactopyranoside (IPTG)."
     primer_bind     956..978
                     /label=M13/pUC Reverse
                     /note="In lacZ gene"
     primer_bind     975..991
                     /label=M13 rev
                     /note="common sequencing primer, one of multiple similar
                     variants"
     primer_bind     975..991
                     /label=M13 Reverse
                     /note="In lacZ gene. Also called M13-rev"
     CDS             3373..4089
                     /codon_start=1
                     /product="the original enhanced GFP (Yang et al., 1996)"
                     /label=EGFP
                     /note="mammalian codon-optimized"
                     /translation="VSKGEELFTGVVPILVELDGDVNGHKFSVSGEGEGDATYGKLTLK
                     FICTTGKLPVPWPTLVTTLTYGVQCFSRYPDHMKQHDFFKSAMPEGYVQERTIFFKDDG
                     NYKTRAEVKFEGDTLVNRIELKGIDFKEDGNILGHKLEYNYNSHNVYIMADKQKNGIKV
                     NFKIRHNIEDGSVQLADHYQQNTPIGDGPVLLPDNHYLSTQSALSKDPNEKRDHMVLLE
                     FVTAAGITLGMDELYK"
     CDS             3373..4086
                     /codon_start=1
                     /product="enhanced GFP"
                     /label=EGFP
                     /translation="VSKGEELFTGVVPILVELDGDVNGHKFSVSGEGEGDATYGKLTLK
                     FICTTGKLPVPWPTLVTTLTYGVQCFSRYPDHMKQHDFFKSAMPEGYVQERTIFFKDDG
                     NYKTRAEVKFEGDTLVNRIELKGIDFKEDGNILGHKLEYNYNSHNVYIMADKQKNGIKV
                     NFKIRHNIEDGSVQLADHYQQNTPIGDGPVLLPDNHYLSTQSALSKDPNEKRDHMVLLE
                     FVTAAGITLGMDELYK"
     primer_bind     complement(3415..3436)
                     /label=EGFP-N
                     /note="EGFP, reverse primer"
     primer_bind     complement(3676..3695)
                     /label=EXFP-R
                     /note="For distinguishing EGFP variants, reverse primer"
     primer_bind     4023..4044
                     /label=EGFP-C
                     /note="EGFP, forward primer"
     primer_bind     complement(4658..4675)
                     /label=M13 Forward
                     /note="In lacZ gene. Also called M13-F20 or M13 (-21)
                     Forward"
     primer_bind     complement(4658..4674)
                     /label=M13 fwd
                     /note="common sequencing primer, one of multiple similar
                     variants"
     primer_bind     complement(4667..4689)
                     /label=M13/pUC Forward
                     /note="In lacZ gene"
     primer_bind     complement(4883..4902)
                     /label=pRS-marker
                     /note="pRS vectors, use to sequence yeast selectable
                     marker"
     primer_bind     5002..5024
                     /label=pGEX 3'
                     /note="pGEX vectors, reverse primer"
     primer_bind     complement(5062..5080)
                     /label=pBRforEco
                     /note="pBR322 vectors, upsteam of EcoRI site, forward
                     primer"
     promoter        5148..5252
                     /gene="bla"
                     /label=AmpR promoter
     CDS             5253..6113
                     /codon_start=1
                     /gene="bla"
                     /product="beta-lactamase"
                     /label=AmpR
                     /note="confers resistance to ampicillin, carbenicillin, and
                     related antibiotics"
                     /translation="MSIQHFRVALIPFFAAFCLPVFAHPETLVKVKDAEDQLGARVGYI
                     ELDLNSGKILESFRPEERFPMMSTFKVLLCGAVLSRIDAGQEQLGRRIHYSQNDLVEYS
                     PVTEKHLTDGMTVRELCSAAITMSDNTAANLLLTTIGGPKELTAFLHNMGDHVTRLDRW
                     EPELNEAIPNDERDTTMPVAMATTLRKLLTGELLTLASRQQLIDWMEADKVAGPLLRSA
                     LPAGWFIADKSGAGERGSRGIIAALGPDGKPSRIVVIYTTGSQATMDERNRQIAEIGAS
                     LIKHW"
     primer_bind     complement(5471..5490)
                     /label=Amp-R
                     /note="Ampicillin resistance gene, reverse primer"
ORIGIN
        1 ttgagatcct ttttttctgc gcgtaatctg ctgcttgcaa acaaaaaaac caccgctacc
       61 agcggtggtt tgtttgccgg atcaagagct accaactctt tttccgaagg taactggctt
      121 cagcagagcg cagataccaa atactgttct tctagtgtag ccgtagttag gccaccactt
      181 caagaactct gtagcaccgc ctacatacct cgctctgcta atcctgttac cagtggctgc
      241 tgccagtggc gataagtcgt gtcttaccgg gttggactca agacgatagt taccggataa
      301 ggcgcagcgg tcgggctgaa cggggggttc gtgcacacag cccagcttgg agcgaacgac
      361 ctacaccgaa ctgagatacc tacagcgtga gctatgagaa agcgccacgc ttcccgaagg
      421 gagaaaggcg gacaggtatc cggtaagcgg cagggtcgga acaggagagc gcacgaggga
      481 gcttccaggg ggaaacgcct ggtatcttta tagtcctgtc gggtttcgcc acctctgact
      541 tgagcgtcga tttttgtgat gctcgtcagg ggggcggagc ctatggaaaa acgccagcaa
      601 cgcggccttt ttacggttcc tggccttttg ctggcctttt gctcacatgt tctttcctgc
      661 gttatcccct gattctgtgg ataaccgtat taccgccttt gagtgagctg ataccgctcg
      721 ccgcagccga acgaccgagc gcagcgagtc agtgagcgag gaagcggaag agcgcccaat
      781 acgcaaaccg cctctccccg cgcgttggcc gattcattaa tgcagctggc acgacaggtt
      841 tcccgactgg aaagcgggca gtgagcgcaa cgcaattaat gtgagttagc tcactcatta
      901 ggcaccccag gctttacact ttatgcttcc ggctcgtatg ttgtgtggaa ttgtgagcgg
      961 ataacaattt cacacaggaa acagctatga catgattacg aattcgagct cggtaccaga
     1021 tctgagctcc cacctccctc tctgtgctgg gactcacaga gggagacctc aggaggcagt
     1081 ctgtccatca catgtccaaa tgcagagcat accctgggct gggcgcagtg gcgcacaact
     1141 gtaattccag cactttggga ggctgatgtg gaaggatcac ttgagcccag aagttctaga
     1201 ccagcctggg caacatggca agaccctatc tctacaaaaa aagttaaaaa atcagccacg
     1261 tgtggtgaca cacacctgta gtcccagcta ttcaggaggc tgaggtgagg ggatcactta
     1321 aggctgggag gttgaggctg cagtgagtcg tggttgcgcc actgcactcc agcctgggca
     1381 acagtgagac cctgtctcaa aagacaaaaa aaaaaaaaaa aaaaaaaaga acatatcctg
     1441 gtgtggagta ggggacgctg ctctgacaga ggctcggggg cctgagctgg ctctgtgagc
     1501 tggggaggag gcagacagcc aggccttgtc tgcaagcaga cctggcagca ttgggctggc
     1561 cgccccccag ggcctcctct tcatgcccag tgaatgactc accttggcac agacacaatg
     1621 ttcggggtgg gcacagtgcc tgcttcccgc cgcaccccag cccccctcaa atgccttccg
     1681 agaagcccat tgagcagggg gcttgcattg caccccagcc tgacagcctg gcatcttggg
     1741 ataaaagcag cacagccccc taggggctgc ccttgctgtg tggcgccacc ggcggtggag
     1801 aacaaggctc tattcagcct gtgcccagga aaggggatca ggggatgccc aggcatggac
     1861 agtgggtggc agggggggag aggagggctg tctgcttccc agaagtccaa ggacacaaat
     1921 gggtgagggg actgggcagg gttctgaccc tgtgggacca gagtggaggg cgtagatgga
     1981 cctgaagtct ccagggacaa cagggcccag gtctcaggct cctagttggg cccagtggct
     2041 ccagcgtttc caaacccatc catccccaga ggttcttccc atctctccag gctgatgtgt
     2101 gggaactcga ggaaataaat ctccagtggg agacggaggg gtggccaggg aaacggggcg
     2161 ctgcaggaat aaagacgagc cagcacagcc agctcatgtg taacggcttt gtggagctgt
     2221 caaggcctgg tctctgggag agaggcacag ggaggccaga caaggaaggg gtgacctgga
     2281 gggacagatc caggggctaa agtcctgata aggcaagaga gtgccggccc cctcttgccc
     2341 tatcaggacc tccactgcca catagaggcc atgattgacc cttagacaaa gggctggtgt
     2401 ccaatcccag cccccagccc cagaactcca gggaatgaat gggcagagag caggaatgtg
     2461 ggacatctgt gttcaaggga aggactccag gagtctgctg ggaatgaggc ctagtaggaa
     2521 atgaggtggc ccttgagggt acagaacagg ttcattcttc gccaaattcc cagcaccttg
     2581 caggcactta cagctgagtg agataatgcc tgggttatga aatcaaaaag ttggaaagca
     2641 ggtcagaggt catctggtac agcccttcct tccctttttt tttttttttt ttgtgagaca
     2701 aggtctctct ctgttgccca ggctggagtg gcgcaaacac agctcactgc agcctcaacc
     2761 tactgggctc aagcaatcct ccagcctcag cctcccaaag tgctgggatt acaagcatga
     2821 gccaccccac tcagcccttt ccttcctttt taattgatgc ataataattg taagtattca
     2881 tcatggtcca accaaccctt tcttgaccca ccttcctaga gagagggtcc tcttgcttca
     2941 gcggtcaggg ccccagaccc atggtctggc tccaggtacc acctgcctca tgcaggagtt
     3001 ggcgtgccca ggaagctctg cctctgggca cagtgacctc agtggggtga ggggagctct
     3061 ccccatagct gggctgcggc ccaaccccac cccctcaggc tatgccaggg ggtgttgcca
     3121 ggggcacccg ggcatcgcca gtctagccca ctccttcata aagccctcgc atcccaggag
     3181 cgagcagagc cagagcaggt tggagaggag acgcatcacc tccgctgctc gcggggatcc
     3241 accatgggtt gctgtttctc caagaccgca gcgaagggag aagccgccgc ggagaggcct
     3301 ggggaggcgg ctgtggcctc gtcgccttcc aaagcgaacg gacaggagaa tggccacgtg
     3361 aaggtaggat ccgtgagcaa gggcgaggag ctgttcaccg gggtggtgcc catcctggtc
     3421 gagctggacg gcgacgtaaa cggccacaag ttcagcgtgt ccggcgaggg cgagggcgat
     3481 gccacctacg gcaagctgac cctgaagttc atctgcacca ccggcaagct gcccgtgccc
     3541 tggcccaccc tcgtgaccac cctgacctac ggcgtgcagt gcttcagccg ctaccccgac
     3601 cacatgaagc agcacgactt cttcaagtcc gccatgcccg aaggctacgt ccaggagcgc
     3661 accatcttct tcaaggacga cggcaactac aagacccgcg ccgaggtgaa gttcgagggc
     3721 gacaccctgg tgaaccgcat cgagctgaag ggcatcgact tcaaggagga cggcaacatc
     3781 ctggggcaca agctggagta caactacaac agccacaacg tctatatcat ggccgacaag
     3841 cagaagaacg gcatcaaggt gaacttcaag atccgccaca acatcgagga cggcagcgtg
     3901 cagctcgccg accactacca gcagaacacc cccatcggcg acggccccgt gctgctgccc
     3961 gacaaccact acctgagcac ccagtccgcc ctgagcaaag accccaacga gaagcgcgat
     4021 cacatggtcc tgctggagtt cgtgaccgcc gccgggatca ctctcggcat ggacgagctg
     4081 tacaagtaag gatccgcaga tcccggccag ataccgatgc tgccgcagca aaagcaggag
     4141 cagatgccgc cgtcgcaggc gaagatgtcg cagacggagg aggcgatgct gccggcggag
     4201 gaggcgaagt aagtagaggg ctgggctggg ctgtgggggg tgtggggtgc gggactgggc
     4261 agtctgggag tccctctcac cacttttctt acctttctag gatgctgccg tcgccgccgc
     4321 tcatacacca taaggtgtaa aaaatactag atgcacagaa tagcaagtcc atcaaaactc
     4381 ctgcgtgaga attttaccag acttcaagag catctcgcca catcttgaaa aatgccaccg
     4441 tccgatgaaa aacaggagcc tgctaaggaa caatgccacc tgtcaataaa tgttgaaaac
     4501 tcatcccatt cctgcctctt ggtccttggg cttggggagg ggtgcgcgga tgtggttagg
     4561 gaacatgact ggtcaaatgg gaagggcttc aaaagaattc ccaatattga ctaccaagcc
     4621 acctgtacag atctgcctgc aggcatgcaa gcttggcact ggccgtcgtt ttacaacgtc
     4681 gtgactggga aaaccctggc gttacccaac ttaatcgcct tgcagcacat ccccctttcg
     4741 ccagctggcg taatagcgaa gaggcccgca ccgatcgccc ttcccaacag ttgcgcagcc
     4801 tgaatggcga atggcgcctg atgcggtatt ttctccttac gcatctgtgc ggtatttcac
     4861 accgcatatg gtgcactctc agtacaatct gctctgatgc cgcatagtta agccagcccc
     4921 gacacccgcc aacacccgct gacgcgccct gacgggcttg tctgctcccg gcatccgctt
     4981 acagacaagc tgtgaccgtc tccgggagct gcatgtgtca gaggttttca ccgtcatcac
     5041 cgaaacgcgc gagacgaaag ggcctcgtga tacgcctatt tttataggtt aatgtcatga
     5101 taataatggt ttcttagacg tcaggtggca cttttcgggg aaatgtgcgc ggaaccccta
     5161 tttgtttatt tttctaaata cattcaaata tgtatccgct catgagacaa taaccctgat
     5221 aaatgcttca ataatattga aaaaggaaga gtatgagtat tcaacatttc cgtgtcgccc
     5281 ttattccctt ttttgcggca ttttgccttc ctgtttttgc tcacccagaa acgctggtga
     5341 aagtaaaaga tgctgaagat cagttgggtg cacgagtggg ttacatcgaa ctggatctca
     5401 acagcggtaa gatccttgag agttttcgcc ccgaagaacg ttttccaatg atgagcactt
     5461 ttaaagttct gctatgtggc gcggtattat cccgtattga cgccgggcaa gagcaactcg
     5521 gtcgccgcat acactattct cagaatgact tggttgagta ctcaccagtc acagaaaagc
     5581 atcttacgga tggcatgaca gtaagagaat tatgcagtgc tgccataacc atgagtgata
     5641 acactgcggc caacttactt ctgacaacga tcggaggacc gaaggagcta accgcttttt
     5701 tgcacaacat gggggatcat gtaactcgcc ttgatcgttg ggaaccggag ctgaatgaag
     5761 ccataccaaa cgacgagcgt gacaccacga tgcctgtagc aatggcaaca acgttgcgca
     5821 aactattaac tggcgaacta cttactctag cttcccggca acaattaata gactggatgg
     5881 aggcggataa agttgcagga ccacttctgc gctcggccct tccggctggc tggtttattg
     5941 ctgataaatc tggagccggt gagcgtgggt ctcgcggtat cattgcagca ctggggccag
     6001 atggtaagcc ctcccgtatc gtagttatct acacgacggg gagtcaggca actatggatg
     6061 aacgaaatag acagatcgct gagataggtg cctcactgat taagcattgg taactgtcag
     6121 accaagttta ctcatatata ctttagattg atttaaaact tcatttttaa tttaaaagga
     6181 tctaggtgaa gatccttttt gataatctca tgaccaaaat cccttaacgt gagttttcgt
     6241 tccactgagc gtcagacccc gtagaaaaga tcaaaggatc ttc
//
