[The description below was written by a language model from this plasmid's Addgene catalogue record and the feature table of its GenBank file.]
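Description:
pGFAP::MyrGFP_v2 is a 6,283 bp mammalian expression plasmid built on the Gfa2-cLac backbone, a pUC-type vector that replicates in E. coli from a high-copy ColE1/pMB1 origin and is selected with ampicillin through the bla (beta-lactamase) gene and its own promoter. Remnants of the lacZ cloning region (CAP binding site, lac promoter and operator, M13 primer sites) flank the mammalian cassette but play no part in its expression.

The payload is myrGFP, a roughly 700 bp insert encoding EGFP with an N-terminal myristoylation signal that targets the fluorescent protein to membranes. It is driven by Gfa2, the approximately 2.2 kb human GFAP promoter, which directs expression in astrocytes and other GFAP-positive glial-lineage cells. The feature table annotates the mammalian codon-optimised EGFP coding sequence, but it does not annotate the Gfa2 promoter, which presumably occupies the unlabelled stretch between the lac region and EGFP, or the myristoylation leader. According to the depositor, the myrEGFP fragment was PCR-amplified from a ROSA26 mT/mG reporter plasmid and inserted by InFusion cloning into the BamHI site of a GFAP-promoter plasmid. Repository sequencing confirmed that the promoter matches the hGFAP promoter in other Gfa2 constructs.

This plasmid replaces an earlier pGFAP::MyrGFP. The revision adds a stop codon at the 3′ end of myrEGFP, preventing read-through into the mouse Protamine 1 coding sequence that lies downstream of the insert in this backbone. The construct is suited to membrane-labelling GFAP-expressing cells, and the associated publication concerns adult neural stem cells.
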