Addgene plasmid #160277: pGFAP::MyrGFP_v2
Purpose: Expresses GFP from the Gfa2 promoter. This plasmid is a new version of Plasmid 22672 and includes a stop codon in the myrEGFP insert.
Depositing lab: Robert Benezra. Depositing organization: Memorial Sloan-Kettering Cancer Center. Publication: High levels of Id1 expression define B1 type adult neural stem cells. Nam HS, Benezra R. Cell Stem Cell. 2009 Nov 6. 5(5):515-26. 10.1016/j.stem.2009.08.017 PubMed 19896442.
Backbone
  Vector backbone: Gfa2-cLac
  Backbone size w/o insert (bp): 5500
  Vector type: Mammalian Expression
Growth in bacteria
  Bacterial resistance: Ampicillin, 100 μg/mL
  Growth temperature: 30°C
  Growth strain: DH10B
  Copy number: High Copy
Gene/Insert
  Gene/Insert name: myrGFP
  Insert size (bp): 700
  Promoter: Gfa2
  Cloning method: Restriction Enzyme; 5′ cloning site BamHI (not destroyed); 3′ cloning site BamHI (not destroyed)
  Sequencing primers: 5′ n/a; 3′ n/a
Resource information
  A portion of this plasmid was derived from a plasmid made by: Michael Brenner
Terms and licenses: Academic/Nonprofit Terms; Industry Terms: Not Available to Industry
Depositor comments: This is a new version of Plasmid 22672: pGFAP::MyrGFP. A stop codon at the 3' end of myrEGFP prevents translation of the mouse Protamine 1 coding sequence downstream of the insert. MyrEGFP fragment amplified by high fidelity PCR from plasmid pROSA26-mT-mG (www.addgene.org/17787) was InFusion cloned into BamHI site of pGFAP-EGFR* plasmid obtained from Dr. Eric Holland to construct this plasmid. The ~2.2 kb Gfa2 GFAP promoter in the pGFAP-EGFR* plasmid is presumably the same promoter utilized in the GFAP-tva transgenic mouse in Holland EC and Varmus HE https://doi.org/10.1073/pnas.95.3.1218. Addgene NGS sequencing of this plasmid confirmed the Gfa2 promoter sequence in this plasmid is identical to the hGFAP promoter sequences in other Gfa2 plasmids, such as hGFAP-GFP (http://www.addgene.org/40592/) and hGFAP-Cre (http://www.addgene.org/40591/)
How to cite: pGFAP::MyrGFP_v2 was a gift from Robert Benezra (Addgene plasmid # 160277 ; http://n2t.net/addgene:160277 ; RRID:Addgene_160277)
